Addgene plasmid #194136: pLenti6MFV SLC27A2
Purpose: Expresses FATP2 (SLC27A2) protein in mammalian cells
Depositing lab: Jun Liu. Depositing organization: Johns Hopkins University and School of Medicine.
Backbone
  Vector backbone: pLenti6M-FLAG-V5
  Vector type: Mammalian Expression, Lentiviral
Growth in bacteria
  Bacterial resistance: Ampicillin, 100 μg/mL
  Growth temperature: 30°C
  Growth strain: NEB Stable
  Copy number: High Copy
Gene/Insert
  Gene/Insert name: SLC27A2
  Species: H. sapiens (human)
  Entrez Gene: SLC27A2 (a.k.a. ACSVL1, FACVL1, FATP2, HsT17226, VLACS, VLCS, hFACVL1)
  Cloning method: Restriction Enzyme; 5′ cloning site unknown (unknown if destroyed); 3′ cloning site unknown (unknown if destroyed)
  Sequencing primers: 5′ unknown
Terms and licenses: Academic/Nonprofit Terms; Industry Terms: Not Available to Industry
How to cite: pLenti6MFV SLC27A2 was a gift from Jun Liu (Addgene plasmid # 194136 ; http://n2t.net/addgene:194136 ; RRID:Addgene_194136)
