[The description below was written by a language model from this plasmid's Addgene catalogue record and pLannotate feature annotations shown in this document.]
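Description:
pLenti6MFV SLC27A2 is a third-generation-style, self-inactivating lentiviral expression plasmid built on the pLenti6M-FLAG-V5 backbone and designed to express human SLC27A2, the fatty acid transport protein FATP2 (also known as very long-chain acyl-CoA synthetase), in mammalian cells. In bacteria it is maintained through a high-copy ColE1/pUC-type origin and selected with ampicillin via the β-lactamase gene. An f1 origin and remnants of a pBluescript-type lac/T3/T7 region are also present.

The viral transfer cassette begins with an RSV promoter fused to a truncated HIV-1 5′ LTR, which makes genomic RNA production independent of Tat. It continues through the Ψ packaging signal with a partial gag sequence and the Rev response element for Rev-dependent nuclear export, and it ends in a ΔU3 3′ LTR that inactivates LTR promoter activity after integration. No cPPT or WPRE element is annotated.

Within this cassette, the CMV enhancer and promoter drive the SLC27A2 coding sequence. Upstream of the insert the annotation detects a FLAG-type epitope fragment, a short fragment matching a TEV/His composite tag, and a V5 tag, and a second V5 tag follows the insert. This suggests an epitope-tagged product, although the record does not confirm the reading frames or the cloning junctions. The insert is annotated as a fragment match to the human protein, so whether it is full length or a particular isoform is not stated.

Downstream, an SV40 promoter together with the bacterial EM7 promoter drives blasticidin S deaminase, which allows blasticidin selection of transduced cells. The plasmid can be used for transient transfection or for packaging into lentivirus to generate stable FATP2-expressing lines.
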