Features (pLannotate 1.2.2; 32 found; start..end, strand, type, name):
     12..32      -  misc_feature   MCS (fragment): pBluescript multiple cloning site
     42..345     +  enhancer       CMV enhancer: human cytomegalovirus immediate early enhancer
    346..549     +  promoter       CMV promoter: human cytomegalovirus (CMV) immediate early promoter
    641..665     +  CDS            3xFLAG (fragment): three tandem FLAG® epitope tags
    680..706     +  CDS            capTEV™ (fragment): composite tag for in vivo biotinylation, TEV protease cleavage, and 6xHis tagging
    707..748     +  CDS            V5 tag: epitope tag from simian virus 5
    773..2473    +  CDS            SLC27A2 (fragment): S27A2_HUMAN - Also known as ACSVL1, FACVL1, FATP2, VLACS. Experimental evidence at protein level: Swiss-Prot protein existence level 1. [Isoform 2]: Exhibits long-chain fatty acids (LCFA) transport activity but lacks acyl CoA synthetase towards very long-chain fatty acids. From Homo sapiens (Human).
   2502..2543    +  CDS            V5 tag: epitope tag from simian virus 5
   2585..2914    +  promoter       SV40 promoter: SV40 enhancer and early promoter
   2962..3009    +  promoter       EM7 promoter: synthetic bacterial promoter&nbsp
   3028..3426    +  CDS            BSD: blasticidin S deaminase; Aspergillus terreus BSD; confers resistance to blasticidin
   3443..3511    +  CDS            nef (fragment): NEF_HV1Z2 - Experimental evidence at protein level: Swiss-Prot protein existence level 1. Extracellular Nef protein targets CD4(+) T-lymphocytes for apoptosis by interacting with CXCR4 surface receptors. From Human immunodeficiency virus type 1 group M subtype D (isolate Z2/CDC-Z34) (HIV-1).
   3513..3746    +  LTR            3' LTR (ΔU3): self-inactivating 3' long terminal repeat (LTR) from HIV-1
   3818..3939    +  polyA_signal   SV40 poly(A) signal: SV40 polyadenylation signal
   3979..4114    +  rep_origin     SV40 ori: SV40 origin of replication
   4135..4153    -  promoter       T7 promoter: promoter for bacteriophage T7 RNA polymerase
   4161..4316    +  CDS            lacZα (fragment): LacZα fragment of β-galactosidase; lacZ fragment
   4321..4749    +  rep_origin     f1 ori (sequence partly withheld): f1 bacteriophage origin of replication; arrow indicates direction of (+) strand synthesis
   4802..4906    +  promoter       AmpR promoter: bla
   4907..5767    +  CDS            AmpR: β-lactamase; bla; confers resistance to ampicillin, carbenicillin, and related antibiotics
   5938..6526    +  rep_origin     ori: high-copy-number ColE1/pMB1/pBR322/pUC origin of replication
   6709..6801    +  CDS            lacI (fragment): lac repressor; lacI; The lac repressor binds to the lac operator to inhibit transcription in E. coli. This inhibition can be relieved by adding lactose or isopropyl-β-D-thiogalactopyranoside (IPTG).
   6814..6835    +  protein_bind   CAP binding site: CAP binding activates transcription in the presence of cAMP. E. coli catabolite activator protein
   6850..6880    +  promoter       lac promoter: promoter for the E. coli lac operon
   6888..6904    +  protein_bind   lac operator: The lac repressor binds to the lac operator to inhibit transcription in E. coli. This inhibition can be relieved by adding lactose or isopropyl-β-D-thiogalactopyranoside (IPTG). lac repressor encoded by lacI
   6949..6967    +  promoter       T3 promoter: promoter for bacteriophage T3 RNA polymerase
   6995..7221    +  promoter       RSV promoter: Rous sarcoma virus enhancer/promoter
   7222..7402    +  LTR            5' LTR (truncated): truncated 5' long terminal repeat (LTR) from HIV-1
   7449..7574    +  misc_feature   HIV-1 Ψ: packaging signal of human immunodeficiency virus type 1
   7558..7921    +  CDS            HIV-1 gag (fragment): gag protein from human immunodeficiency virus 1; gag
   8067..8300    +  misc_feature   RRE: The Rev response element (RRE) of HIV-1 allows for Rev-dependent mRNA export from the nucleus to the cytoplasm.
   8677..11      +  CDS            Rev (fragment) (across the origin): human immunodeficiency virus 1 (HIV-1) Rev protein; rev; enhances nuclear export of unspliced and incompletely spliced viral mRNAs
>Addgene plasmid #194136 | pLenti6MFV SLC27A2 | addgene full sequence | sequence record 380715 | Addgene NGS Result
GTGAACGGATCTCGACGGTATCGATAAGCTTGGGAGTTCCGCGTTACATAACTTACGGTAAATGGCCCGC
CTGGCTGACCGCCCAACGACCCCCGCCCATTGACGTCAATAATGACGTATGTTCCCATAGTAACGCCAAT
AGGGACTTTCCATTGACGTCAATGGGTGGAGTATTTACGGTAAACTGCCCACTTGGCAGTACATCAAGTG
TATCATATGCCAAGTACGCCCCCTATTGACGTCAATGACGGTAAATGGCCCGCCTGGCATTATGCCCAGT
ACATGACCTTATGGGACTTTCCTACTTGGCAGTACATCTACGTATTAGTCATCGCTATTACCATGGTGAT
GCGGTTTTGGCAGTACATCAATGGGCGTGGATAGCGGTTTGACTCACGGGGATTTCCAAGTCTCCACCCC
ATTGACGTCAATGGGAGTTTGTTTTGGCACCAAAATCAACGGGACTTTCCAAAATGTCGTAACAACTCCG
CCCCATTGACGCAAATGGGCGGTAGGCGTGTACGGTGGGAGGTCTATATAAGCAGAGCTCGTTTAGTGAA
CCGTCAGATCGCCTGGAGACGCCATCCACGCTGTTTTGACCTCCATAGAAGACACCGACTCTAGAGGATC
CGCCACCATGGATTACAAGGATGACGACGATAAGAGCCCGGGCGGATCGTTGGAGAATCTTTATTTTCAG
GGTCAAGGTAAGCCTATCCCTAACCCTCTCCTCGGTCTCGATTCTACGTCTAGACTGCAGGAATTCGATA
TCATGCTTTCCGCCATCTACACAGTCCTGGCGGGACTGCTGTTCCTGCCGCTCCTGGTGAACCTCTGCTG
CCCATACTTCTTCCAGGACATAGGCTACTTCTTGAAGGTGGCCGCCGTGGGCCGGAGGGTGCGCAGCTAC
GGGAAGCGGCGGCCGGCGCGCACCATCCTGCGGGCGTTCCTGGAGAAAGCGCGCCAGACGCCACACAAGC
CTTTTCTGCTCTTCCGCGACGAGACTCTCACCTACGCGCAGGTGGACCGGCGCAGCAATCAAGTGGCCCG
GGCGCTGCACGACCACCTCGGCCTGCGCCAGGGAGACTGCGTGGCGCTCCTTATGGGTAACGAGCCGGCC
TACGTGTGGCTGTGGCTGGGGCTGGTGAAGCTGGGCTGTGCCATGGCGTGCCTCAATTACAACATCCGCG
CGAAGTCCCTGCTGCACTGCTTCCAGTGCTGCGGGGCGAAGGTGCTGCTGGTGTCGCCAGAACTACAAGC
AGCTGTCGAAGAGATACTGCCAAGCCTTAAAAAAGATGATGTGTCCATCTATTATGTGAGCAGAACTTCT
AACACAGATGGGATTGACTCTTTCCTGGACAAAGTGGATGAAGTATCAACTGAACCTATCCCAGAGTCAT
GGAGGTCTGAAGTCACTTTTTCCACTCCTGCCTTATACATTTATACTTCTGGAACCACAGGTGCTACTCT
TGCCTTGCGGACTAAATTTTCAGCCAGCCAGTTTTGGGATGACTGCAGAAAATACAACGTCACTGTCATT
CAGTATATCGGTGAACTGCTTCGGTATTTATGCAACTCACCACAGAAACCAAATGACCGTGATCATAAAG
TGAGACTGGCACTGGGAAATGGCTTACGAGGAGATGTGTGGAGACAATTTGTCAAGAGATTTGGGGACAT
ATGCATCTATGAGTTCTATGCTGCCACTGAAGGCAATATTGGATTTATGAATTATGCGAGAAAAGTTGGT
GCTGTTGGAAGAGTAAACTACCTACAGAAAAAAATCATAACTTATGACCTGATTAAATATGATGTGGAGA
AAGATGAACCTGTCCGTGATGAAAATGGATATTGCGTCAGAGTTCCCAAAGGTGAAGTTGGACTTCTGGT
TTGCAAAATCACACAACTTACACCATTTAATGGCTATGCTGGAGCAAAGGCTCAGACAGAGAAGAAAAAA
CTGAGAGATGTCTTTAAGAAAGGAGACCTCTATTTCAACAGTGGAGATCTCTTAATGGTTGACCATGAAA
ATTTCATCTATTTCCACGACAGAGTTGGAGATACATTCCGGTGGAAAGGGGAAAATGTGGCCACCACTGA
AGTTGCTGATACAGTTGGACTGGTTGATTTTGTCCAAGAAGTAAATGTTTATGGAGTGCATGTGCCAGAT
CATGAGGGTCGCATTGGCATGGCCTCCATCAAAATGAAAGAAAACCATGAATTTGATGGAAAGAAACTCT
TTCAGCACATTGCTGATTACCTACCTAGTTATGCAAGGCCCCGGTTTCTAAGAATACAGGACACCATTGA
GATCACTGGAACTTTTAAACACCGCAAAATGACCCTGGTGGAGGAGGGCTTTAACCCTGCTGTCATCAAA
GATGCCTTGTATTTCTTGGATGACACAGCAAAAATGTATGTGCCTATGACTGAGGACATCTATAATGCCA
TAAGTGCTAAAACCCTGAAACTCTGACTCGAGGGGGGGCCCGCGGTTCGAAGGTAAGCCTATCCCTAACC
CTCTCCTCGGTCTCGATTCTACGCGTACCGGTTAGTAATGAGTTTGGAATTAATTCTGTGGAATGTGTGT
CAGTTAGGGTGTGGAAAGTCCCCAGGCTCCCCAGCAGGCAGAAGTATGCAAAGCATGCATCTCAATTAGT
CAGCAACCAGGTGTGGAAAGTCCCCAGGCTCCCCAGCAGGCAGAAGTATGCAAAGCATGCATCTCAATTA
GTCAGCAACCATAGTCCCGCCCCTAACTCCGCCCATCCCGCCCCTAACTCCGCCCAGTTCCGCCCATTCT
CCGCCCCATGGCTGACTAATTTTTTTTATTTATGCAGAGGCCGAGGCCGCCTCTGCCTCTGAGCTATTCC
AGAAGTAGTGAGGAGGCTTTTTTGGAGGCCTAGGCTTTTGCAAAAAGCTCCCGGGAGCTTGTATATCCAT
TTTCGGATCTGATCAGCACGTGTTGACAATTAATCATCGGCATAGTATATCGGCATAGTATAATACGACA
AGGTGAGGAACTAAACCATGGCCAAGCCTTTGTCTCAAGAAGAATCCACCCTCATTGAAAGAGCAACGGC
TACAATCAACAGCATCCCCATCTCTGAAGACTACAGCGTCGCCAGCGCAGCTCTCTCTAGCGACGGCCGC
ATCTTCACTGGTGTCAATGTATATCATTTTACTGGGGGACCTTGTGCAGAACTCGTGGTGCTGGGCACTG
CTGCTGCTGCGGCAGCTGGCAACCTGACTTGTATCGTCGCGATCGGAAATGAGAACAGGGGCATCTTGAG
CCCCTGCGGACGGTGCCGACAGGTGCTTCTCGATCTGCATCCTGGGATCAAAGCCATAGTGAAGGACAGT
GATGGACAGCCGACGGCAGTTGGGATTCGTGAATTGCTGCCCTCTGGTTATGTGTGGGAGGGCTAAGCAC
AATTCGAGCTCGGTACCTTTAAGACCAATGACTTACAAGGCAGCTGTAGATCTTAGCCACTTTTTAAAAG
AAAAGGGGGGACTGGAAGGGCTAATTCACTCCCAACGAAGACAAGATCTGCTTTTTGCTTGTACTGGGTC
TCTCTGGTTAGACCAGATCTGAGCCTGGGAGCTCTCTGGCTAACTAGGGAACCCACTGCTTAAGCCTCAA
TAAAGCTTGCCTTGAGTGCTTCAAGTAGTGTGTGCCCGTCTGTTGTGTGACTCTGGTAACTAGAGATCCC
TCAGACCCTTTTAGTCAGTGTGGAAAATCTCTAGCAGTAGTAGTTCATGTCATCTTATTATTCAGTATTT
ATAACTTGCAAAGAAATGAATATCAGAGAGTGAGAGGAACTTGTTTATTGCAGCTTATAATGGTTACAAA
TAAAGCAATAGCATCACAAATTTCACAAATAAAGCATTTTTTTCACTGCATTCTAGTTGTGGTTTGTCCA
AACTCATCAATGTATCTTATCATGTCTGGCTCTAGCTATCCCGCCCCTAACTCCGCCCATCCCGCCCCTA
ACTCCGCCCAGTTCCGCCCATTCTCCGCCCCATGGCTGACTAATTTTTTTTATTTATGCAGAGGCCGAGG
CCGCCTCGGCCTCTGAGCTATTCCAGAAGTAGTGAGGAGGCTTTTTTGGAGGCCTAGGGACGTACCCAAT
TCGCCCTATAGTGAGTCGTATTACGCGCGCTCACTGGCCGTCGTTTTACAACGTCGTGACTGGGAAAACC
CTGGCGTTACCCAACTTAATCGCCTTGCAGCACATCCCCCTTTCGCCAGCTGGCGTAATAGCGAAGAGGC
CCGCACCGATCGCCCTTCCCAACAGTTGCGCAGCCTGAATGGCGAATGGG
[124 nt withheld, positions 4321-4444]
C
[91 nt withheld, positions 4446-4536]
A
[49 nt withheld, positions 4538-4586]
CCTTTGACGTTGGAGTCCACGTTCTTT
[37 nt withheld, positions 4614-4650]
ACCCTATCTCGGTCTATTCTTTTGATTTATAAGGGATTTTGCCGATTTCGGCCTATTGGTTAAAAAATGA
GCTGATTTAACAAAAATTTAACGCGAATTTTAACAAAATATTAACGCTTACAATTTAGGTGGCACTTTTC
GGGGAAATGTGCGCGGAACCCCTATTTGTTTATTTTTCTAAATACATTCAAATATGTATCCGCTCATGAG
ACAATAACCCTGATAAATGCTTCAATAATATTGAAAAAGGAAGAGTATGAGTATTCAACATTTCCGTGTC
GCCCTTATTCCCTTTTTTGCGGCATTTTGCCTTCCTGTTTTTGCTCACCCAGAAACGCTGGTGAAAGTAA
AAGATGCTGAAGATCAGTTGGGTGCACGAGTGGGTTACATCGAACTGGATCTCAACAGCGGTAAGATCCT
TGAGAGTTTTCGCCCCGAAGAACGTTTTCCAATGATGAGCACTTTTAAAGTTCTGCTATGTGGCGCGGTA
TTATCCCGTATTGACGCCGGGCAAGAGCAACTCGGTCGCCGCATACACTATTCTCAGAATGACTTGGTTG
AGTACTCACCAGTCACAGAAAAGCATCTTACGGATGGCATGACAGTAAGAGAATTATGCAGTGCTGCCAT
AACCATGAGTGATAACACTGCGGCCAACTTACTTCTGACAACGATCGGAGGACCGAAGGAGCTAACCGCT
TTTTTGCACAACATGGGGGATCATGTAACTCGCCTTGATCGTTGGGAACCGGAGCTGAATGAAGCCATAC
CAAACGACGAGCGTGACACCACGATGCCTGTAGCAATGGCAACAACGTTGCGCAAACTATTAACTGGCGA
ACTACTTACTCTAGCTTCCCGGCAACAATTAATAGACTGGATGGAGGCGGATAAAGTTGCAGGACCACTT
CTGCGCTCGGCCCTTCCGGCTGGCTGGTTTATTGCTGATAAATCTGGAGCCGGTGAGCGTGGGTCTCGCG
GTATCATTGCAGCACTGGGGCCAGATGGTAAGCCCTCCCGTATCGTAGTTATCTACACGACGGGGAGTCA
GGCAACTATGGATGAACGAAATAGACAGATCGCTGAGATAGGTGCCTCACTGATTAAGCATTGGTAACTG
TCAGACCAAGTTTACTCATATATACTTTAGATTGATTTAAAACTTCATTTTTAATTTAAAAGGATCTAGG
TGAAGATCCTTTTTGATAATCTCATGACCAAAATCCCTTAACGTGAGTTTTCGTTCCACTGAGCGTCAGA
CCCCGTAGAAAAGATCAAAGGATCTTCTTGAGATCCTTTTTTTCTGCGCGTAATCTGCTGCTTGCAAACA
AAAAAACCACCGCTACCAGCGGTGGTTTGTTTGCCGGATCAAGAGCTACCAACTCTTTTTCCGAAGGTAA
CTGGCTTCAGCAGAGCGCAGATACCAAATACTGTTCTTCTAGTGTAGCCGTAGTTAGGCCACCACTTCAA
GAACTCTGTAGCACCGCCTACATACCTCGCTCTGCTAATCCTGTTACCAGTGGCTGCTGCCAGTGGCGAT
AAGTCGTGTCTTACCGGGTTGGACTCAAGACGATAGTTACCGGATAAGGCGCAGCGGTCGGGCTGAACGG
GGGGTTCGTGCACACAGCCCAGCTTGGAGCGAACGACCTACACCGAACTGAGATACCTACAGCGTGAGCT
ATGAGAAAGCGCCACGCTTCCCGAAGGGAGAAAGGCGGACAGGTATCCGGTAAGCGGCAGGGTCGGAACA
GGAGAGCGCACGAGGGAGCTTCCAGGGGGAAACGCCTGGTATCTTTATAGTCCTGTCGGGTTTCGCCACC
TCTGACTTGAGCGTCGATTTTTGTGATGCTCGTCAGGGGGGCGGAGCCTATGGAAAAACGCCAGCAACGC
GGCCTTTTTACGGTTCCTGGCCTTTTGCTGGCCTTTTGCTCACATGTTCTTTCCTGCGTTATCCCCTGAT
TCTGTGGATAACCGTATTACCGCCTTTGAGTGAGCTGATACCGCTCGCCGCAGCCGAACGACCGAGCGCA
GCGAGTCAGTGAGCGAGGAAGCGGAAGAGCGCCCAATACGCAAACCGCCTCTCCCCGCGCGTTGGCCGAT
TCATTAATGCAGCTGGCACGACAGGTTTCCCGACTGGAAAGCGGGCAGTGAGCGCAACGCAATTAATGTG
AGTTAGCTCACTCATTAGGCACCCCAGGCTTTACACTTTATGCTTCCGGCTCGTATGTTGTGTGGAATTG
TGAGCGGATAACAATTTCACACAGGAAACAGCTATGACCATGATTACGCCAAGCGCGCAATTAACCCTCA
CTAAAGGGAACAAAAGCTGGAGCTGCAAGCTTAATGTAGTCTTATGCAATACTCTTGTAGTCTTGCAACA
TGGTAACGATGAGTTAGCAACATGCCTTACAAGGAGAGAAAAAGCACCGTGCATGCCGATTGGTGGAAGT
AAGGTGGTACGATCGTGCCTTATTAGGAAGGCAACAGACGGGTCTGACATGGATTGGACGAACCACTGAA
TTGCCGCATTGCAGAGATATTGTATTTAAGTGCCTAGCTCGATACATAAACGGGTCTCTCTGGTTAGACC
AGATCTGAGCCTGGGAGCTCTCTGGCTAACTAGGGAACCCACTGCTTAAGCCTCAATAAAGCTTGCCTTG
AGTGCTTCAAGTAGTGTGTGCCCGTCTGTTGTGTGACTCTGGTAACTAGAGATCCCTCAGACCCTTTTAG
TCAGTGTGGAAAATCTCTAGCAGTGGCGCCCGAACAGGGACTTGAAAGCGAAAGGGAAACCAGAGGAGCT
CTCTCGACGCAGGACTCGGCTTGCTGAAGCGCGCACGGCAAGAGGCGAGGGGCGGCGACTGGTGAGTACG
CCAAAAATTTTGACTAGCGGAGGCTAGAAGGAGAGAGATGGGTGCGAGAGCGTCAGTATTAAGCGGGGGA
GAATTAGATCGCGATGGGAAAAAATTCGGTTAAGGCCAGGGGGAAAGAAAAAATATAAATTAAAACATAT
AGTATGGGCAAGCAGGGAGCTAGAACGATTCGCAGTTAATCCTGGCCTGTTAGAAACATCAGAAGGCTGT
AGACAAATACTGGGACAGCTACAACCATCCCTTCAGACAGGATCAGAAGAACTTAGATCATTATATAATA
CAGTAGCAACCCTCTATTGTGTGCATCAAAGGATAGAGATAAAAGACACCAAGGAAGCTTTAGACAAGAT
AGAGGAAGAGCAAAACAAAAGTAAGACCACCGCACAGCAAGCGGCCGCTGATCTTCAGACCTGGAGGAGG
AGATATGAGGGACAATTGGAGAAGTGAATTATATAAATATAAAGTAGTAAAAATTGAACCATTAGGAGTA
GCACCCACCAAGGCAAAGAGAAGAGTGGTGCAGAGAGAAAAAAGAGCAGTGGGAATAGGAGCTTTGTTCC
TTGGGTTCTTGGGAGCAGCAGGAAGCACTATGGGCGCAGCGTCAATGACGCTGACGGTACAGGCCAGACA
ATTATTGTCTGGTATAGTGCAGCAGCAGAACAATTTGCTGAGGGCTATTGAGGCGCAACAGCATCTGTTG
CAACTCACAGTCTGGGGCATCAAGCAGCTCCAGGCAAGAATCCTGGCTGTGGAAAGATACCTAAAGGATC
AACAGCTCCTGGGGATTTGGGGTTGCTCTGGAAAACTCATTTGCACCACTGCTGTGCCTTGGAATGCTAG
TTGGAGTAATAAATCTCTGGAACAGATTTGGAATCACACGACCTGGATGGAGTGGGACAGAGAAATTAAC
AATTACACAAGCTTAATACACTCCTTAATTGAAGAATCGCAAAACCAGCAAGAAAAGAATGAACAAGAAT
TATTGGAATTAGATAAATGGGCAAGTTTGTGGAATTGGTTTAACATAACAAATTGGCTGTGGTATATAAA
ATTATTCATAATGATAGTAGGAGGCTTGGTAGGTTTAAGAATAGTTTTTGCTGTACTTTCTATAGTGAAT
AGAGTTAGGCAGGGATATTCACCATTATCGTTTCAGACCCACCTCCCAACCCCGAGGGGACCCGACAGGC
CCGAAGGAATAGAAGAAGAAGGTGGAGAGAGAGACAGAGACAGATCCATTCGATTA
